Addgene plasmid #78594: mCitrine-USP19 C506S
Purpose: Express mCitrine-USP19 C506S in mammalian cells
Depositing lab: Yihong Ye. Depositing organization: National Institute of Diabetes & Digestive & Kidney Diseases (NIDDK). Publication: Unconventional secretion of misfolded proteins promotes adaptation to proteasome dysfunction in mammalian cells. Lee JG, Takahama S, Zhang G, Tomarev SI, Ye Y. Nat Cell Biol. 2016 Jul;18(7):765-76. doi: 10.1038/ncb3372. Epub 2016 Jun 13. PubMed 27295555.
Backbone
  Vector backbone: mCitrine-C1
  Backbone size w/o insert (bp): 4750
  Total vector size (bp): 8700
  Vector type: Mammalian Expression
  Selectable markers: Neomycin (select with G418)
Growth in bacteria
  Bacterial resistance: Kanamycin, 50 μg/mL
  Growth temperature: 37°C
  Growth strain: DH5alpha
  Copy number: High Copy
Gene/Insert
  Gene/Insert name: USP19 C506S
  Species: H. sapiens (human)
  Insert size (bp): 3954
  GenBank ID: NM_006677.2
  Entrez Gene: USP19 (a.k.a. ZMYND9)
  Promoter: CMV
  Tag / fusion protein: mCitrine (N terminal on backbone)
  Cloning method: Restriction Enzyme; 5′ cloning site EcoRI (not destroyed); 3′ cloning site SalI (not destroyed)
  Sequencing primers: 5′ CGCAAATGGGCGGTAGGCGTG; 3′ GCTGCAATAAACAAGTTAAC
Resource information
  A portion of this plasmid was derived from a plasmid made by: We received this vector from Michael Davidson (Addgene plasmid # 54587) and inserted USP19 C506S
Terms and licenses: Academic/Nonprofit Terms; Industry Terms: Not Available to Industry
How to cite: mCitrine-USP19 C506S was a gift from Yihong Ye (Addgene plasmid # 78594 ; http://n2t.net/addgene:78594 ; RRID:Addgene_78594)
