[The description below was written by a language model from this plasmid's Addgene catalogue record.]
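Description:
mCitrine-USP19 C506S is a mammalian expression plasmid of about 8.7 kb built on the mCitrine-C1 backbone, a C1-style fluorescent protein fusion vector. It is maintained in E. coli as a high-copy plasmid under kanamycin selection. The record also lists a neomycin marker, so transfected mammalian cells can be selected with G418. No feature table accompanies the record, so the origin of replication, polyadenylation signal and other backbone elements are not documented here.

The insert is a roughly 3.95 kb human USP19 coding sequence (also known as ZMYND9) carrying a cysteine-to-serine substitution at position 506. It was cloned between EcoRI and SalI sites, both of which remain intact. Expression is driven by the CMV promoter, a strong constitutive promoter in most mammalian cell lines. The backbone supplies mCitrine, a yellow fluorescent protein variant, at the N terminus, so the product is an mCitrine-USP19 fusion that can be followed by fluorescence microscopy or detected through the fluorescent tag.

USP19 is a ubiquitin-specific protease, a class of cysteine-dependent deubiquitinating enzymes. A Cys-to-Ser change of this kind is the usual way to make a catalytically inactive version, although the record does not explicitly describe the functional consequence of C506S. The stated purpose is simply to express the mutant fusion in mammalian cells. The associated publication concerns unconventional secretion of misfolded proteins during proteasome dysfunction, which suggests the construct serves as a mutant comparator to wild-type USP19 in localisation and functional studies of that pathway.
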