>Addgene plasmid #78594 | mCitrine-USP19 C506S | addgene partial sequence | sequence record 149515 | EGFP-C 5'-CATGGTCCTGCTGGAGTTCGTG-3'
AGTCCGGACTCAGATCTCGAGCTCAAGCTTCGAATTCCATGTCTGGCGGGGCCAGTGCCACAGGCCCAAG
GAGAGGGCCCCCAGGACTGGAGGACACCACTAGTAAGAAGAAGCAGAAGGATCGAGCAAACCAGGAGAGC
AAGGATGGAGATCCTAGGAAAGAGACAGGGTCTCGATATGTTGCCCAGGCTGGTCTTGAACCTCTGGCCT
CAGGTGATCCTTCTGCCTCAGCCTCCCATGCAGCTGGGATCACAGGCTCACGCCACCGTACCCGGCTGTT
CTTTCCTTCATCGTCAGGGTCAGCATCCACTCCTCAAGAGGAGCAGACCAAAGAGGGAGCTTGTGAAGAC
CCTCATGATCTCTTGGCTACTCCCACTCCAGAGTTGTTGCTCGATTGGAGGCAGAGTGCAGAAGAGGTGA
TTGTCAAGCTTCGTGTGGGAGTAGGTCCCCTGCAGCTGGAGGATGTAGATGCTGCTTTCACAGATACAGA
CTGTGTGGTGCGGTTTGCAGGTGGTCAGCAGTGGGGTGGTGTCTTCTATGCTGAGATAAAAAGCTCTTGT
GCTAAAGTGCAAACCCGCAAGGGCAGTCTCCTGCACCTGACACTGCCCAAAAAGGTGCCTATGCTCACGT
GGCCCTCCCTCCTGGTTGAGGCTGATGAACAGCTTTGCATACCACCGCTGAACTCCCAAACCTGCCTCCT
GGGCTCAGAGGAGAATTTAGCCCCTTTGGCAGGAGAGAAAGCAGTGCCTCCCGGGAATGACCCAGTCTCT
CCAGCCATGGTC
