>Addgene plasmid #78594 | mCitrine-USP19 C506S | addgene partial sequence | sequence record 149516 | SV40pA-R 5'-GAAATTTGTGATGCTATTGC-3'
ACAACAATTGCATTCATTTTATGTTTCAGGTTCAGGGGGAGGTGTGGGAGGTTTTTTAAAGCAAGTAAAA
CCTCTACAAATGTGGTATGGCTGATTATGATCAGTTATCTAGATCCGGTGGATCCCGGGCCCGCGGTACC
GTCGACTCATCTCCAGCGACTCTGGGATACCAGAGGATAGAACACGTTGAGCACGAGGGCCACCAAAGCC
GCCACGGTGCCCAGGACAAAGTACCGGAGGCAGCCCTCATCTGGTGTGGTAGGGCCACGTGGTAGGGGGC
CCACCCAGTCTTGGGGCCCCCAGGGACCCAGGGGCCCAGACCCCTCAGGCACCGGCTCCTCCTCAGCCTC
CAGCTCCTGCCAAATCCGGGAAGCCTGGCTGGCAGCAGCCTCAGCTGCAGGGCCTAGGTCTGGGTGGTGC
TCAGAGTGACCTGCCCTGGGGGGCCTCTCCACAGGAGAGTTCCGCCGGCGGTAGAAGAGTACATAGGCAT
AACGCGTCACAACCTGGCTCTCGTCTACCGTTGTCACTGTGCTGTCATCAAACAAGCGCCAGCCCACGTC
ACTGCGCTGACTGCTACGATCATTGGGCA
