>Addgene plasmid #78594 | mCitrine-USP19 C506S | addgene partial sequence | sequence record 150426 | hUSP19-F 5'-atggagcatgtaaccccaaa-3'
CATGCATGGTGCCTCCCATGCCCCACAGCCCAGTTAGTGGAGACAGCGTGGAGGAGGAGGAAGAGGAAGA
GAAGAAGGTGTGTCTGCCAGGCTTCACTGGCCTTGTCAATTTAGGCAACACTAGTTTCATGAACAGCGTC
ATTCAGTCTCTGTCCAACACTCGGGAACTCCGGGACTTCTTCCATGACCGCTCCTTTGAGGCTGAGATCA
ACTACAACAACCCACTAGGGACTGGTGGGCGTCTGGCCATTGGCTTTGCCGTGCTGCTTCGGGCGCTGTG
GAAGGGCACCCACCATGCCTTCCAGCCTTCCAAGTTGAAGGCCATTGTGGCGAGTAAGGCCAGCCAGTTC
ACAGGCTATGCACAGCATGATGCCCAGGAGTTCATGGCTTTCCTGCTGGATGGGCTGCACGAGGACCTGA
ATCGCATTCAGAACAAGCCCTACACAGAGACCGTGGATTCAGATGGGCGGCCCGATGAGGTGGTAGCTGA
GGAAGCATGGCAGCGGCACAAGATGAGGAATGACTCTTTCATCGTGGACCTATTTCAGGGGCAGTACAAG
TCGAAGCTGGTGTGCCCTGTGTGTGCCAAGGTCTCCATCACTTTTGACCCGTTTCTTTATCTGCCGGTGC
CCTTGCCACAAAAGCAAAAGGTTCTCCCTGTCTTTTATTTTGCCCGAGAGCCCCACAGCAAGCCCATCAA
GTTCCTGGTGAGCGTCAGCAAGGAGAACTCCACTGCGAGCGAAGTATTGGACTCCCTCTCTCAGAGTGTT
CATGTGAAGCCTGAGAACCTGCGTTTGGCGGAGGTAATTAAGAATCGTTTTCATCGTGTGTTCCTACCCT
CCCACTCACTGGACACTGTGTCCC
